Addgene plasmid #34708: Flag-NRF1-HA
Depositing lab: Raymond Deshaies. Depositing organization: California Institute of Technology. Publication: Transcription factor Nrf1 mediates the proteasome recovery pathway after proteasome inhibition in mammalian cells. Radhakrishnan SK, Lee CS, Young P, Beskow A, Chan JY, Deshaies RJ. Mol Cell. 2010 Apr 9;38(1):17-28. 10.1016/j.molcel.2010.02.029 PubMed 20385086.
Backbone
  Vector backbone: pMSCV-hyg
  Backbone manufacturer: Clontech
  Backbone size w/o insert (bp): 7000
  Vector type: Mammalian Expression, Retroviral
  Selectable markers: Hygromycin
Growth in bacteria
  Bacterial resistance: Ampicillin, 100 μg/mL
  Growth temperature: 37°C
  Growth strain: NEB Stable
  Copy number: High Copy
Gene/Insert
  Gene/Insert name: NRF1 (alt names: nuclear factor erythroid-derived 2-related factor 1 (Nrf1); NFE2L1)
  Species: H. sapiens (human)
  Entrez Gene: NFE2L1 (a.k.a. LCR-F1, NRF-1, NRF1, TCF11)
  Promoter: LTR
  Tag / fusion protein: HA (C terminal on insert); 3XFlag (N terminal on backbone)
  Cloning method: Restriction Enzyme; 5′ cloning site NotI (unknown if destroyed); 3′ cloning site HpaI (unknown if destroyed)
  Sequencing primers: 5′ pLXSN 5'
Terms and licenses: Academic/Nonprofit Terms; Industry Terms: Not Available to Industry
How to cite: Flag-NRF1-HA was a gift from Raymond Deshaies (Addgene plasmid # 34708 ; http://n2t.net/addgene:34708 ; RRID:Addgene_34708)
