[The description below was written by a language model from this plasmid's Addgene catalogue record and pLannotate feature annotations shown in this document.]
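Description:
Flag-NRF1-HA is a retroviral mammalian expression plasmid built on the pMSCV-hyg backbone. The full sequence is about 9.3 kb. It carries the transcription factor Nrf1 (NFE2L1, also called TCF11 or LCR-F1; not to be confused with nuclear respiratory factor 1). In bacteria it is maintained through a high-copy ColE1/pUC-type origin and an ampicillin resistance gene. The remaining bacterial annotations (lac promoter/operator, and fragments of lacI, lacZα, rop, bom and TcR) are short backbone remnants with no evident role.

The proviral cassette is flanked by murine embryonic stem cell virus 5′ and 3′ LTRs. It includes the Ψ packaging signal and a truncated gag segment lacking its start codon, which together allow the transcript to be packaged into retroviral particles when packaging functions are supplied in trans. The 5′ LTR serves as the promoter for the insert. A backbone-encoded 3xFLAG tag sits at the N terminus of the Nrf1 open reading frame. The catalogue also lists a C-terminal HA tag, although the feature table does not annotate HA separately. Downstream, a mouse PGK promoter drives a hygromycin resistance gene for selection of stably transduced cells.

The catalogue gives the insert species as human, whereas the automated annotation matched the coding sequence to mouse Nfe2l1. The record does not resolve this discrepancy.

Placing different epitopes at the two ends of the protein lets each terminus be detected independently, which could be useful for following processed or cleaved forms. The associated publication concerns Nrf1's role in restoring proteasome levels after proteasome inhibition in mammalian cells.
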