Features (pLannotate 1.2.2; 21 found; start..end, strand, type, name):
      1..517     +  LTR            5' LTR: 5' long terminal repeat from murine embryonic stem cell virus
    581..922     +  misc_feature   MESV Ψ: packaging signal of murine embryonic stem cell virus
    989..1405    +  CDS            gag (truncated): truncated Moloney murine leukemia virus (MMLV) gag gene lacking the start codon
   1427..1492    +  CDS            3xFLAG: three tandem FLAG® epitope tags, followed by an enterokinase cleavage site
   1508..3730    +  CDS            Nfe2l1: NF2L1_MOUSE - Also known as Nrf1 From Mus musculus (Mouse).
   3774..4273    +  promoter       PGK promoter: mouse phosphoglycerate kinase 1 promoter
   4291..5316    +  CDS            HygR: aminoglycoside phosphotransferase from E. coli; aph(4)-Ia; confers resistance to hygromycin
   5334..5612    +  CDS            yokD (fragment): YOKD_BACSU - Experimental evidence at protein level: Swiss-Prot protein existence level 1. May contribute to antibiotic resistance. From Bacillus subtilis (strain 168).
   5674..6188    +  LTR            3' LTR: 3' long terminal repeat from murine embryonic stem cell virus
   6350..6366    -  protein_bind   lac operator: The lac repressor binds to the lac operator to inhibit transcription in E. coli. This inhibition can be relieved by adding lactose or isopropyl-β-D-thiogalactopyranoside (IPTG). lac repressor encoded by lacI
   6374..6404    -  promoter       lac promoter: promoter for the E. coli lac operon
   6419..6440    -  protein_bind   CAP binding site: CAP binding activates transcription in the presence of cAMP. E. coli catabolite activator protein
   6453..6545    -  CDS            lacI (fragment): lac repressor; lacI; The lac repressor binds to the lac operator to inhibit transcription in E. coli. This inhibition can be relieved by adding lactose or isopropyl-β-D-thiogalactopyranoside (IPTG).
   6728..7316    -  rep_origin     ori: high-copy-number ColE1/pMB1/pBR322/pUC origin of replication
   7487..8347    -  CDS            AmpR: β-lactamase; bla; confers resistance to ampicillin, carbenicillin, and related antibiotics
   8348..8452    -  promoter       AmpR promoter: bla
   8547..8582    +  CDS            rop (fragment): Rop protein, which maintains plasmids at low copy number; rop
   8684..8783    +  misc_feature   bom (fragment): basis of mobility region from pBR322
   8789..8938    -  CDS            lacZα (fragment): LacZα fragment of β-galactosidase; lacZ fragment
   8938..9139    -  CDS            TcR (fragment): tetracycline efflux protein; tet; confers resistance to tetracycline
   9140..9238    +  CDS            env (fragment): murine leukemia virus gPr80 envelope polyprotein precursor; env; proteolytically cleaved into gp70SU and p15TM subunits
>Addgene plasmid #34708 | Flag-NRF1-HA | addgene full sequence | sequence record 362134 | Addgene NGS Result
AATGAAAGACCCCACCTGTAGGTTTGGCAAGCTAGCTTAAGTAACGCCATTTTGCAAGGCATGGAAAATA
CATAACTGAGAATAGAGAAGTTCAGATCAAGGTTAGGAACAGAGAGACAGCAGAATATGGGCCAAACAGG
ATATCTGTGGTAAGCAGTTCCTGCCCCGGCTCAGGGCCAAGAACAGATGGTCCCCAGATGCGGTCCCGCC
CTCAGCAGTTTCTAGAGAACCATCAGATGTTTCCAGGGTGCCCCAAGGACCTGAAATGACCCTGTGCCTT
ATTTGAACTAACCAATCAGTTCGCTTCTCGCTTCTGTTCGCGCGCTTCTGCTCCCCGAGCTCAATAAAAG
AGCCCACAACCCCTCACTCGGCGCGCCAGTCCTCCGATAGACTGCGTCGCCCGGGTACCCGTATTCCCAA
TAAAGCCTCTTGCTGTTTGCATCCGAATCGTGGACTCGCTGATCCTTGGGAGGGTCTCCTCAGATTGATT
GACTGCCCACCTCGGGGGTCTTTCATTTGGAGGTTCCACCGAGATTTGGAGACCCCTGCCCAGGGACCAC
CGACCCCCCCGCCGGGAGGTAAGCTGGCCAGCGGTCGTTTCGTGTCTGTCTCTGTCTTTGTGCGTGTTTG
TGCCGGCATCTAATGTTTGCGCCTGCGTCTGTACTAGTTAGCTAACTAGCTCTGTATCTGGCGGACCCGT
GGTGGAACTGACGAGTTCTGAACACCCGGCCGCAACCCTGGGAGACGTCCCAGGGACTTTGGGGGCCGTT
TTTGTGGCCCGACCTGAGGAAGGGAGTCGATGTGGAATCCGACCCCGTCAGGATATGTGGTTCTGGTAGG
AGACGAGAACCTAAAACAGTTCCCGCCTCCGTCTGAATTTTTGCTTTCGGTTTGGAACCGAAGCCGCGCG
TCTTGTCTGCTGCAGCGCTGCAGCATCGTTCTGTGTTGTCTCTGTCTGACTGTGTTTCTGTATTTGTCTG
AAAATTAGGGCCAGACTGTTACCACTCCCTTAAGTTTGACCTTAGGTCACTGGAAAGATGTCGAGCGGAT
CGCTCACAACCAGTCGGTAGATGTCAAGAAGAGACGTTGGGTTACCTTCTGCTCTGCAGAATGGCCAACC
TTTAACGTCGGATGGCCGCGAGACGGCACCTTTAACCGAGACCTCATCACCCAGGTTAAGATCAAGGTCT
TTTCACCTGGCCCGCATGGACACCCAGACCAGGTCCCCTACATCGTGACCTGGGAAGCCTTGGCTTTTGA
CCCCCCTCCCTGGGTCAAGCCCTTTGTACACCCTAAGCCTCCGCCTCCTCTTCCTCCATCCGCCCCGTCT
CTCCCCCTTGAACCTCCTCGTTCGACCCCGCCTCGATCCTCCCTTTATCCAGCCCTCACTCCTTCTCTAG
GCGCCGGAATTAGATCCGCCACCATGGACTACAAAGACCATGACGGTGATTATAAAGATCATGATATCGA
TTACAAGGATGACGATGACAAGAGATCTGCGGCCGCTCTTTCTCTGAAGAAATACTTAACGGAAGGACTT
CTCCAGTTCACCATTCTGCTGAGTTTGATTGGGGTACGGGTGGACGTGGATACTTACCTGACCTCACAGC
TTCCCCCACTCCGGGAGATCATCCTGGGGCCCAGTTCTGCCTATACTCAGACCCAGTTCCACAACCTGAG
GAATACCTTGGATGGCTATGGTATCCACCCCAAGAGCATAGACCTGGACAATTACTTCACTGCCCGGCGG
CTCCTCAGTCAGGTGAGGGCCCTGGACAGGTTCCAGGTGCCAACCACTGAGGTAAATGCCTGGCTGGTTC
ACCGAGACCCAGAGGGGTCTGTCTCTGGCAGTCAGCCCAACTCAGGCCTCGCCCTCGAGAGTTCCAGTGG
CCTCCAAGATGTGACAGGCCCAGACAACGGGGTGCGAGAAAGCGAAACGGAGCAGGGATTCGGTGAAGAT
TTGGAGGATTTGGGGGCTGTAGCCCCCCCAGTCAGTGGAGACTTAACCAAAGAGGACATAGATCTGATTG
ACATCCTTTGGCGACAGGATATTGATCTGGGGGCTGGGCGTGAGGTTTTTGACTATAGTCACCGCCAGAA
GGAGCAGGATGTGGAGAAGGAGCTGCGAGATGGAGGCGAGCAGGACACCTGGGCAGGCGAGGGCGCGGAA
GCTCTGGCACGGAACCTGCTAGTGGATGGAGAGACTGGGGAGAGCTTCCCTGCACAGTTTCCAGCAGACA
TTTCCAGCATAACAGAAGCAGTGCCTAGTGAGAGTGAGCCCCCTGCTCTTCAAAACAACCTCTTGTCTCC
TCTTCTGACCGGGACAGAGTCACCATTTGATTTGGAACAGCAGTGGCAAGATCTCATGTCCATCATGGAA
ATGCAGGCCATGGAAGTGAACACATCAGCAAGTGAAATCCTGTACAGTGCCCCTCCTGGAGACCCACTGA
GCACCAACTACAGCCTTGCCCCCAACACTCCCATCAATCAGAATGTCAGCCTGCATCAGGCGTCCCTGGG
GGGCTGCAGCCAGGACTTCTTACTCTTCAGCCCCGAGGTGGAAAGCCTGCCTGTGGCCAGTAGCTCCACG
CTGCTCCCGTTGGCCCCCAGCAATTCTACCAGCCTCAACTCCACCTTCGGCTCCACCAACCTGACAGGGC
TCTTCTTTCCACCCCAGCTCAATGGCACAGCCAATGACACAGCAGGCCCAGAGCTGCCTGACCCTTTGGG
GGGTCTGTTAGATGAAGCTATGTTGGATGAGATCAGCCTTATGGACCTGGCCATTGAAGAAGGCTTTAAC
CCTGTGCAGGCCTCCCAGCTGGAGGAGGAATTTGACTCTGACTCAGGCCTTTCCTTAGACTCGAGCCATA
GCCCTTCTTCCCTAAGCAGCTCTGAAGGCAGTTCTTCCTCTTCTTCCTCCTCCTCTTCCTCTTCTTCCTC
TGCTTCTTCCTCTGCCTCTTCCTCCTTTTCTGAGGAAGGTGCGGTTGGCTACAGCTCTGACTCTGAGACC
CTGGATCTGGAAGAGGCCGAGGGTGCTGTGGGCTACCAGCCTGAGTATTCCAAGTTCTGCCGCATGAGCT
ACCAGGATCCAGCTCAGCTCTCATGCCTGCCCTACCTGGAGCACGTGGGCCACAACCACACATACAACAT
GGCACCCAGTGCCCTGGACTCAGCCGACCTGCCACCACCCAGTGCCCTCAAGAAAGGCAGCAAGGAGAAG
CAGGCTGACTTCCTGGACAAGCAGATGAGCCGGGATGAGCACCGAGCCCGAGCCATGAAGATCCCTTTCA
CCAATGACAAAATCATCAACCTGCCTGTGGAGGAGTTCAATGAACTGCTGTCCAAATACCAGTTGAGTGA
AGCCCAGCTGAGCCTCATCCGAGACATCCGGCGCCGGGGCAAGAACAAGATGGCGGCGCAGAACTGCCGC
AAGCGCAAGCTGGACACCATCCTGAATCTGGAGCGTGATGTGGAGGACCTGCAGCGTGACAAAGCCCGGC
TGCTGCGGGAGAAAGTGGAGTTCCTGCGCTCCCTGCGACAGATGAAGCAGAAGGTCCAGAGCCTGTACCA
GGAGGTGTTTGGGCGGCTGCGAGATGAGAACGGACGACCCTACTCGCCCAGTCAGTATGCGCTCCAGTAC
GCCGGGGACGGCAGTGTCCTCCTCATCCCCCGCACGATGGCCGACCAGCAGGCCCGGCGGCAGGAGAGGA
AGCCAAAGGACCGGAGAAAGTACCCCTACGACGTGCCCGACTACGCCTGAAACGAATTCTACCGGGTAGG
GGAGGCGCTTTTCCCAAGGCAGTCTGGAGCATGCGCTTTAGCAGCCCCGCTGGGCACTTGGCGCTACACA
AGTGGCCTCTGGCCTCGCACACATTCCACATCCACCGGTAGGCGCCAACCGGCTCCGTTCTTTGGTGGCC
CCTTCGCGCCACCTTCTACTCCTCCCCTAGTCAGGAAGTTCCCCCCCGCCCCGCAGCTCGCGTCGTGCAG
GACGTGACAAATGGAAGTAGCACGTCTCACTAGTCTCGTGCAGATGGACAGCACCGCTGAGCAATGGAAG
CGGGTAGGCCTTTGGGGCAGCGGCCAATAGCAGCTTTGCTCCTTCGCTTTCTGGGCTCAGAGGCTGGGAA
GGGGTGGGTCCGGGGGCGGGCTCAGGGGCGGGCTCAGGGGCGGGGCGGGCGCCCGAAGGTCCTCCGGAGG
CCCGGCATTCTGCACGCTTCAAAAGCGCACGTCTGCCGCGCTGTTCTCCTCTTCCTCATCTCCGGGCCTT
TCGACCTGCATCCCGCCACCATGAAAAAGCCTGAACTCACCGCGACGTCTGTCGAGAAGTTTCTGATCGA
AAAGTTCGACAGCGTCTCCGACCTGATGCAGCTCTCGGAGGGCGAAGAATCTCGTGCTTTCAGCTTCGAT
GTAGGAGGGCGTGGATATGTCCTGCGGGTAAATAGCTGCGCCGATGGTTTCTACAAAGATCGTTATGTTT
ATCGGCACTTTGCATCGGCCGCGCTCCCGATTCCGGAAGTGCTTGACATTGGGGAATTCAGCGAGAGCCT
GACCTATTGCATCTCCCGCCGTGCACAGGGTGTCACGTTGCAAGACCTGCCTGAAACCGAACTGCCCGCT
GTTCTGCAGCCGGTCGCGGAGGCCATGGATGCGATCGCTGCGGCCGATCTTAGCCAGACGAGCGGGTTCG
GCCCATTCGGACCGCAAGGAATCGGTCAATACACTACATGGCGTGATTTCATATGCGCGATTGCTGATCC
CCATGTGTATCACTGGCAAACTGTGATGGACGACACCGTCAGTGCGTCCGTCGCGCAGGCTCTCGATGAG
CTGATGCTTTGGGCCGAGGACTGCCCCGAAGTCCGGCACCTCGTGCACGCGGATTTCGGCTCCAACAATG
TCCTGACGGACAATGGCCGCATAACAGCGGTCATTGACTGGAGCGAGGCGATGTTCGGGGATTCCCAATA
CGAGGTCGCCAACATCTTCTTCTGGAGGCCGTGGTTGGCTTGTATGGAGCAGCAGACGCGCTACTTCGAG
CGGAGGCATCCGGAGCTTGCAGGATCGCCGCGGCTCCGGGCGTATATGCTCCGCATTGGTCTTGACCAAC
TCTATCAGAGCTTGGTTGACGGCAATTTCGATGATGCAGCTTGGGCGCAGGGTCGATGCGACGCAATCGT
CCGATCCGGAGCCGGGACTGTCGGGCGTACACAAATCGCCCGCAGAAGCGCGGCCGTCTGGACCGATGGC
TGTGTAGAAGTACTCGCCGATAGTGGAAACCGACGCCCCAGCACTCGTCCGAGGGCAAAGGAATAGAGTA
GATGCCGACCGAACAAGAGCTGATTTCGAGAACGCCTCAGCCAGCAACTCGCGCGAGCCTAGCAAGGCAA
ATGCGAGAGAACGGCCTTACGCTTGGTGGCACAGTTCTCGTCCACAGTTCGCTAAGCTCGCTCGGCTGGG
TCGCGGGAGGGCCGGTCGCAGTGATTCAGGCCCTTCTGGATTGTGTTGGTCCCCAGGGCACGATTGTCAT
GCCCACGCACTCGGGTGATCTGACTGATCCCGCAGATTGGAGATCGCCGCCCGTGCCTGCCGATTGGGTG
CAGATCCGTCGACCTGCAGCCAAGCTTATCGATAAAATAAAAGATTTTATTTAGTCTCCAGAAAAAGGGG
GGAATGAAAGACCCCACCTGTAGGTTTGGCAAGCTAGCTTAAGTAACGCCATTTTGCAAGGCATGGAAAA
TACATAACTGAGAATAGAGAAGTTCAGATCAAGGTTAGGAACAGAGAGACAGCAGAATATGGGCCAAACA
GGATATCTGTGGTAAGCAGTTCCTGCCCCGGCTCAGGGCCAAGAACAGATGGTCCCCAGATGCGGTCCCG
CCCTCAGCAGTTTCTAGAGAACCATCAGATGTTTCCAGGGTGCCCCAAGGACCTGAAATGACCCTGTGCC
TTATTTGAACTAACCAATCAGTTCGCTTCTCGCTTCTGTTCGCGCGCTTCTGCTCCCCGAGCTCAATAAA
AGAGCCCACAACCCCTCACTCGGCGCGCCAGTCCTCCGATAGACTGCGTCGCCCGGGTACCCGTGTATCC
AATAAACCCTCTTGCAGTTGCATCCGACTTGTGGTCTCGCTGTTCCTTGGGAGGGTCTCCTCTGAGTGAT
TGACTACCCGTCAGCGGGGGTCTTTCATGGGTAACAGTTTCTTGAAGTTGGAGAACAACATTCTGAGGGT
AGGAGTCGAATATTAAGTAATCCTGACTCAATTAGCCACTGTTTTGAATCCACATACTCCAATACTCCTG
AAATAGTTCATTATGGACAGCGCAGAAAGAGCTGGGGAGAATTGTGAAATTGTTATCCGCTCACAATTCC
ACACAACATACGAGCCGGAAGCATAAAGTGTAAAGCCTGGGGTGCCTAATGAGTGAGCTAACTCACATTA
ATTGCGTTGCGCTCACTGCCCGCTTTCCAGTCGGGAAACCTGTCGTGCCAGCTGCATTAATGAATCGGCC
AACGCGCGGGGAGAGGCGGTTTGCGTATTGGGCGCTCTTCCGCTTCCTCGCTCACTGACTCGCTGCGCTC
GGTCGTTCGGCTGCGGCGAGCGGTATCAGCTCACTCAAAGGCGGTAATACGGTTATCCACAGAATCAGGG
GATAACGCAGGAAAGAACATGTGAGCAAAAGGCCAGCAAAAGGCCAGGAACCGTAAAAAGGCCGCGTTGC
TGGCGTTTTTCCATAGGCTCCGCCCCCCTGACGAGCATCACAAAAATCGACGCTCAAGTCAGAGGTGGCG
AAACCCGACAGGACTATAAAGATACCAGGCGTTTCCCCCTGGAAGCTCCCTCGTGCGCTCTCCTGTTCCG
ACCCTGCCGCTTACCGGATACCTGTCCGCCTTTCTCCCTTCGGGAAGCGTGGCGCTTTCTCATAGCTCAC
GCTGTAGGTATCTCAGTTCGGTGTAGGTCGTTCGCTCCAAGCTGGGCTGTGTGCACGAACCCCCCGTTCA
GCCCGACCGCTGCGCCTTATCCGGTAACTATCGTCTTGAGTCCAACCCGGTAAGACACGACTTATCGCCA
CTGGCAGCAGCCACTGGTAACAGGATTAGCAGAGCGAGGTATGTAGGCGGTGCTACAGAGTTCTTGAAGT
GGTGGCCTAACTACGGCTACACTAGAAGAACAGTATTTGGTATCTGCGCTCTGCTGAAGCCAGTTACCTT
CGGAAAAAGAGTTGGTAGCTCTTGATCCGGCAAACAAACCACCGCTGGTAGCGGTGGTTTTTTTGTTTGC
AAGCAGCAGATTACGCGCAGAAAAAAAGGATCTCAAGAAGATCCTTTGATCTTTTCTACGGGGTCTGACG
CTCAGTGGAACGAAAACTCACGTTAAGGGATTTTGGTCATGAGATTATCAAAAAGGATCTTCACCTAGAT
CCTTTTAAATTAAAAATGAAGTTTTAAATCAATCTAAAGTATATATGAGTAAACTTGGTCTGACAGTTAC
CAATGCTTAATCAGTGAGGCACCTATCTCAGCGATCTGTCTATTTCGTTCATCCATAGTTGCCTGACTCC
CCGTCGTGTAGATAACTACGATACGGGAGGGCTTACCATCTGGCCCCAGTGCTGCAATGATACCGCGAGA
CCCACGCTCACCGGCTCCAGATTTATCAGCAATAAACCAGCCAGCCGGAAGGGCCGAGCGCAGAAGTGGT
CCTGCAACTTTATCCGCCTCCATCCAGTCTATTAATTGTTGCCGGGAAGCTAGAGTAAGTAGTTCGCCAG
TTAATAGTTTGCGCAACGTTGTTGCCATTGCTACAGGCATCGTGGTGTCACGCTCGTCGTTTGGTATGGC
TTCATTCAGCTCCGGTTCCCAACGATCAAGGCGAGTTACATGATCCCCCATGTTGTGCAAAAAAGCGGTT
AGCTCCTTCGGTCCTCCGATCGTTGTCAGAAGTAAGTTGGCCGCAGTGTTATCACTCATGGTTATGGCAG
CACTGCATAATTCTCTTACTGTCATGCCATCCGTAAGATGCTTTTCTGTGACTGGTGAGTACTCAACCAA
GTCATTCTGAGAATAGTGTATGCGGCGACCGAGTTGCTCTTGCCCGGCGTCAATACGGGATAATACCGCG
CCACATAGCAGAACTTTAAAAGTGCTCATCATTGGAAAACGTTCTTCGGGGCGAAAACTCTCAAGGATCT
TACCGCTGTTGAGATCCAGTTCGATGTAACCCACTCGTGCACCCAACTGATCTTCAGCATCTTTTACTTT
CACCAGCGTTTCTGGGTGAGCAAAAACAGGAAGGCAAAATGCCGCAAAAAAGGGAATAAGGGCGACACGG
AAATGTTGAATACTCATACTCTTCCTTTTTCAATATTATTGAAGCATTTATCAGGGTTATTGTCTCATGA
GCGGATACATATTTGAATGTATTTAGAAAAATAAACAAATAGGGGTTCCGCGCACATTTCCCCGAAAAGT
GCCACCTGACGTCTAAGAAACCATTATTATCATGACATTAACCTATAAAAATAGGCGTATCACGAGGCCC
TTTCGTCTCGCGCGTTTCGGTGATGACGGTGAAAACCTCTGACACATGCAGCTCCCGGAGACGGTCACAG
CTTGTCTGTAAGCGGATGCCGGGAGCAGACAAGCCCGTCAGGGCGCGTCAGCGGGTGTTGGCGGGTGTCG
GGGCTGGCTTAACTATGCGGCATCAGAGCAGATTGTACTGAGAGTGCACCATATGCGGTGTGAAATACCG
CACAGATGCGTAAGGAGAAAATACCGCATCAGGCGCCATTCGCCATTCAGGCTGCGCAACTGTTGGGAAG
GGCGATCGGTGCGGGCCTCTTCGCTATTACGCCAGCTGGCGAAAGGGGGATGTGCTGCAAGGCGATTAAG
TTGGGTAACGCCAGGGTTTTCCCAGTCACGACGTTGTAAAACGACGGCGCAAGGAATGGTGCATGCAAGG
AGATGGCGCCCAACAGTCCCCCGGCCACGGGGCCTGCCACCATACCCACGCCGAAACAAGCGCTCATGAG
CCCGAAGTGGCGAGCCCGATCTTCCCCATCGGTGATGTCGGCGATATAGGCGCCAGCAACCGCACCTGTG
GCGCCGGTGATGCCGGCCACGATGCGTCCGGCGTAGAGGCGATTAGTCCAATTTGTTAAAGACAGGATAT
CAGTGGTCCAGGCTCTAGTTTTGACTCAACAATATCACCAGCTGAAGCCTATAGAGTACGAGCCATAGAT
AAAATAAAAGATTTTATTTAGTCTCCAGAAAAAGGGGGG
