>Addgene plasmid #34708 | Flag-NRF1-HA | addgene partial sequence | sequence record 43120 | pLXSN-5 (5'-CCCTTGAACCTCCTCGTTCGACC-3')
TCCTTCTCTAGGCGCCGGAATTAGATCCGCCACCATGGACTACAAAGACCATGACGGTGATTATAAAGAT
CATGATATCGATTACAAGGATGACGATGACAAGAGATCTGCGGCCGCTCTTTCTCTGAAGAAATACTTAA
CGGAAGGACTTCTCCAGTTCACCATTCTGCTGAGTTTGATTGGGGTACGGGTGGACGTGGATACTTACCT
GACCTCACAGCTTCCCCCACTCCGGGAGATCATCCTGGGGCCCAGTTCTGCCTATACTCAGACCCAGTTC
CACAACCTGAGGAATACCTTGGATGGCTATGGTATCCACCCCAAGAGCATAGACCTGGACAATTACTTCA
CTGCCCGGCGGCTCCTCAGTCAGGTGAGGGCCCTGGACAGGTTCCAGGTGCCAACCACTGAGGTAAATGC
CTGGCTGGTTCACCGAGACCCAGAGGGGTCTGTCTCTGGCAGTCAGCCCAACTCAGGCCTCGCCCTCGAG
AGTTCCAGTGGCCTCCAAGATGTGACAGGCCCAGACAACGGGGTGCGAGAAAGCGAAACGGAGCAGGGAT
TCGGTGAAGATTTGGAGGATTTGGGGGCTGTAGCCCCCCCAGTCAGTGGAGACTTAACCAAAGAGGACAT
AGATCTGATTGACATCCTTTGGCGACAGGATATTGATCTGGGGGCTGGGCGTGAGGTTTTTGACTATAGT
CACCGCCAGAAGGAGCAGGATGTGGAG
