>Addgene plasmid #34708 | Flag-NRF1-HA | addgene partial sequence | sequence record 43122 | MSCV-rev 5'-CAGCGGGGCTGCTAAAGCGCATGC-3'
CGGTAGAATTCGTTTCAGGCGTAGTCGGGCACGTCGTAGGGGTACTTTCTCCGGTCCTTTGGCTTCCTCT
CCTGCCGCCGGGCCTGCTGGTCGGCCATCGTGCGGGGGATGAGGAGGACACTGCCGTCCCCGGCGTACTG
GAGCGCATACTGACTGGGCGAGTAGGGTCGTCCGTTCTCATCTCGCAGCCGCCCAAACACCTCCTGGTAC
AGGCTCTGGACCTTCTGCTTCATCTGTCGCAGGGAGCGCAGGAACTCCACTTTCTCCCGCAGCAGCCGGG
CTTTGTCACGCTGCAGGTCCTCCACATCACGCTCCAGATTCAGGATGGTGTCCAGCTTGCGCTTGCGGCA
GTTCTGCGCCGCCATCTTGTTCTTGCCCCGGCGCCGGATGTCTCGGATGAGGCTCAGCTGGGCTTCACTC
AACTGGTATTTGGACAGCAGTTCATTGAACTCCTCCACAGGCAGGTTGATGATTTTGTCATTGGTGAAAG
GGATCTTCATGGCTCGGGCTCGGTGCTCATCCCGGCTCATCTGCTTGTCCAGGAAGTCAGCCTGCTTCTC
CTTGCTGCCTTTCTTGAGGGCACTGGGTGGTGGCAGGTCGGCTGAGTCCAGGGCACTGGGTGCCATGTTG
TATGTGTGGTTGTGGCCCACGTGCTCCAGGTAGGGCAGGCATG
